>Addgene plasmid #126390 | pGWB14-LYX172 | addgene full sequence | sequence record 247587 | Addgene NGS Result
TCGGTCTTGCCTTGCTCGTCGGTGATGTACTTCACCAGCTCCGCGAAGTCGCTCTTCTTGATGGAGCGCA
TGGGGACGTGCTTGGCAATCACGCGCACCCCCCGGCCGTTTTAGCGGCTAAAAAAGTCATGGCTCTGCCC
TCGGGCGGACCACGCCCATCATGACCTTGCCAAGCTCGTCCTGCTTCTCTTCGATCTTCGCCAGCAGGGC
GAGGATCGTGGCATCACCGAACCGCGCCGTGCGCGGGTCGTCGGTGAGCCAGAGTTTCAGCAGGCCGCCC
AGGCGGCCCAGGTCGCCATTGATGCGGGCCAGCTCGCGGACGTGCTCATAGTCCACGACGCCCGTGATTT
TGTAGCCCTGGCCGACGGCCAGCAGGTAGGCCGACAGGCTCATGCCGGCCGCCGCCGCCTTTTCCTCAAT
CGCTCTTCGTTCGTCTGGAAGGCAGTACACCTTGATAGGTGGGCTGCCCTTCCTGGTTGGCTTGGTTTCA
TCAGCCATCCGCTTGCCCTCATCTGTTACGCCGGCGGTAGCCGGCCAGCCTCGCAGAGCAGGATTCCCGT
TGAGCACCGCCAGGTGCGAATAAGGGACAGTGAAGAAGGAACACCCGCTCGCGGGTGGGCCTACTTCACC
TATCCTGCCCGGCTGACGCCGTTGGATACACCAAGGAAAGTCTACACGAACCCTTTGGCAAAATCCTGTA
TATCGTGCGAAAAAGGATGGATATACCGAAAAAATCGCTATAATGACCCCGAAGCAGGGTTATGCAGCGG
AAAAGCGCCACGCTTCCCGAAGGGAGAAAGGCGGACAGGTATCCGGTAAGCGGCAGGGTCGGAACAGGAG
AGCGCACGAGGGAGCTTCCAGGGGGAAACGCCTGGTATCTTTATAGTCCTGTCGGGTTTCGCCACCTCTG
ACTTGAGCGTCGATTTTTGTGATGCTCGTCAGGGGGGCGGAGCCTATGGAAAAACGCCAGCAACGCGGCC
TTTTTACGGTTCCTGGCCTTTTGCTGGCCTTTTGCTCACATGTTCTTTCCTGCGTTATCCCCTGATTCTG
TGGATAACCGTATTACCGCCTTTGAGTGAGCTGATACCGCTCGCCGCAGCCGAACGACCGAGCGCAGCGA
GTCAGTGAGCGAGGAAGCGGAAGAGCGCCAGAAGGCCGCCAGAGAGGCCGAGCGCGGCCGTGAGGCTTGG
ACGCTAGGGCAGGGCATGAAAAAGCCCGTAGCGGGCTGCTACGGGCGTCTGACGCGGTGGAAAGGGGGAG
GGGATGTTGTCTACATGGCTCTGCTGTAGTGAGTGGGTTGCGCTCCGGCAGCGGTCCTGATCAATCGTCA
CCCTTTCTCGGTCCTTCAACGTTCCTGACAACGAGCCTCCTTTTCGCCAATCCATCGACAATCACCGCGA
GTCCCTGCTCGAACGCTGCGTCCGGACCGGCTTCGTCGAAGGCGTCTATCGCGGCCCGCAACAGCGGCGA
GAGCGGAGCCTGTTCAACGGTGCCGCCGCGCTCGCCGGCATCGCTGTCGCCGGCCTGCTCCTCAAGCACG
GCCCCAACAGTGAAGTAGCTGATTGTCATCAGCGCATTGACGGCGTCCCCGGCCGAAAAACCCGCCTCGC
AGAGGAAGCGAAGCTGCGCGTCGGCCGTTTCCATCTGCGGTGCGCCCGGTCGCGTGCCGGCATGGATGCG
CGCGCCATCGCGGTAGGCGAGCAGCGCCTGCCTGAAGCTGCGGGCATTCCCGATCAGAAATGAGCGCCAG
TCGTCGTCGGCTCTCGGCACCGAATGCGTATGATTCTCCGCCAGCATGGCTTCGGCCAGTGCGTCGAGCA
GCGCCCGCTTGTTCCTGAAGTGCCAGTAAAGCGCCGGCTGCTGAACCCCCAACCGTTCCGCCAGTTTGCG
TGTCGTCAGACCGTCTACGCCGACCTCGTTCAACAGGTCCAGGGCGGCACGGATCACTGTATTCGGCTGC
AACTTTGTCATGCTTGACACTTTATCACTGATAAACATAATATGTCCACCAACTTATCAGTGATAAAGAA
TCCGCGCGTTCAATCGGACCAGCGGAGGCTGGTCCGGAGGCCAGACGTGAAACCCAACATACCCCTGATC
GTAATTCTGAGCACTGTCGCGCTCGACGCTGTCGGCATCGGCCTGATTATGCCGGTGCTGCCGGGCCTCC
TGCGCGATCTGGTTCACTCGAACGACGTCACCGCCCACTATGGCATTCTGCTGGCGCTGTATGCGTTGGT
GCAATTTGCCTGCGCACCTGTGCTGGGCGCGCTGTCGGATCGTTTCGGGCGGCGGCCAATCTTGCTCGTC
TCGCTGGCCGGCGCCAGATCTGGGGAACCCTGTGGTTGGCATGCACATACAAATGGACGAACGGATAAAC
CTTTTCACGCCCTTTTAAATATCCGATTATTCTAATAAACGCTCTTTTCTCTTAGGTTTACCCGCCAATA
TATCCTGTCAAACACTGATAGTTTAAACGTTGCGATTAAGAATTCGAGCTCGGTACCCCCCTACTCCAAA
AATGTCAAAGATACAGTCTCAGAAGACCAAAGGGCTATTGAGACTTTTCAACAAAGGGTAATTTCGGGAA
ACCTCCTCGGATTCCATTGCCCAGCTATCTGTCACTTCATCGAAAGGACAGTAGAAAAGGAAGGTGGCTC
CTACAAATGCCATCATTGCGATAAAGGAAAGGCTATCATTCAAGATGCCTCTGCCGACAGTGGTCCCAAA
GATGGACCCCCACCCACGAGGAGCATCGTGGAAAAAGAAGACGTTCCAACCACGTCTTCAAAGCAAGTGG
ATTGATGTGACATCTCCACTGACGTAAGGGATGACGCACAATCCCACTATCCTTCGCAAGACCCTTCCTC
TATATAAGGAAGTTCATTTCATTTGGAGAGGACAGCCCAAGCTTCGACTCTAGAGGATCCCCTTAAATCG
ATATGGAACGAGCTATACAAGGAAACGACGCTAGGGAACAAGCTAACAGTGAACGTTGGGATGGAGGATC
AGGAGGTACCACTTCTCCCTTCAAACTTCCTGACGAAAGTCCGAGTTGGACTGAGTGGCGGCTACATAAC
GATGAGACGAATTCGAATCAAGATAATCCCCTTGGTTTCAAGGAAAGCTGGGGTTTCGGGAAAGTTGTAT
TTAAGAGATATCTCAGATACGACAGGACGGAAGCTTCACTGCACAGAGTCCTTGGATCTTGGACGGGAGA
TTCGGTTAACTATGCAGCATCTCGATTTTTCGGTTTCGACCAGATCGGATGTACCTATAGTATTCGGTTT
CGAGGAGTTAGTATCACCGTTTCTGGAGGGTCTCGAACTCTTCAGCATCTCTGTGAGATGGCAATTCGGT
CTAAGCAAGAACTGCTACAGCTTGCCCCAATCGAAGTGGAAAGTAATGTATCAAGAGGATGCCCTGAAGG
TACTCAAACCTTCGAAAAAGAAAGCGAGTAAGTCGAGGGCGAGCTCGAATTCGGTACGCTGAAATCACCA
GTCTCTCTCTACAAATCTATCTCTCTCTATTTTCTCCATAAATAATGTGTGAGTAGTTTCCCGATAAGGG
AAATTAGGGTTCTTATAGGGTTTCGCTCATGTGTTGAGCATATAAGAAACCCTTAGTATGTATTTGTATT
TGTAAAATACTTCTATCAATAAAATTTCTAATTCCTAAAACCAAAATCCAGTACTAAAATCCAGATCTCC
CTGCAGGTCCCCAGATTAGCCTTTTCAATTTCAGAAAGAATGCTAACCCACAGATGGTTAGAGAGGCTTA
CGCAGCAGGTCTCATCAAGACGATCTACCCGAGCAATAATCTCCAGGAAATCAAATACCTTCCCAAGAAG
GTTAAAGATGCAGTCAAAAGATTCAGGACTAACTGCATCAAGAACACAGAGAAAGATATATTTCTCAAGA
TCAGAAGTACTATTCCAGTATGGACGATTCAAGGCTTGCTTCACAAACCAAGGCAAGTAATAGAGATTGG
AGTCTCTAAAAAGGTAGTTCCCACTGAATCAAAGGCCATGGAGTCAAAGATTCAAATAGAGGACCTAACA
GAACTCGCCGTAAAGACTGGCGAACAGTTCATACAGAGTCTCTTACGACTCAATGACAAGAAGAAAATCT
TCGTCAACATGGTGGAGCACGACACACTTGTCTACTCCAAAAATATCAAAGATACAGTCTCAGAAGACCA
AAGGGCAATTGAGACTTTTCAACAAAGGGTAATATCCGGAAACCTCCTCGGATTCCATTGCCCAGCTATC
TGTCACTTTATTGTGAAGATAGTGGAAAAGGAAGGTGGCTCCTACAAATGCCATCATTGCGATAAAGGAA
AGGCCATCGTTGAAGATGCCTCTGCCGACAGTGGTCCCAAAGATGGACCCCCACCCACGAGGAGCATCGT
GGAAAAAGAAGACGTTCCAACCACGTCTTCAAAGCAAGTGGATTGATGTGATATCTCCACTGACGTAAGG
GATGACGCACAATCCCACTATCCTTCGCAAGACCCTTCCTCTATATAAGGAAGTTCATTTCATTTGGAGA
GAACACGGGGGACTCTAGAGTTATCAACAAGTTTGTACAAAAAAGCAGGCTCCACCACTAGTATGGCCAT
AGAGTTGTTAGGCTATTCGCAAGTAAATGAGCAATTAGCTCTTCAAGAAGCAGCTTCAGCCGGTTTAAAT
TCCATGGATAATTTAATTCGGTTCGTTTCACTTCAACAGCAGAAAAAACAACCGGTTCAGCCGGATTGTA
GAGAACTCGCCGACTTCACTGTTTCAAATTTTAAGAAGGTTATTTCTATCTTGAACCGGACCGGTCATGC
CCGGTTTAGACGTAGTCCGGTTCAGCTATCTGATTCATGTGCTGCTCTTTCCCTCTCTACGTCTACTCCG
GTTAAGGAAACTCCACCACCGCAGACACCTCCAACTCCGGCGGTTGCTATATTGGAGCACAGTCAATACC
CGCTATTGAAATTTGACTTTACAAAATCAAAGGTTGCGAAGGATACTTTGAGCTTATCGACGAACTCGTC
GTCGTTCATGTCGTCGATTACCGGTGATTGTGAAGGAAGCGTATCAAACGGGAAGCAATTTTCCTCAATA
AGCTTACCGCCGCGGCCGCCTGTGTCATCCGGGAAGCCGCCACTCCCCGGTAAAAGGTGTCACGGTCACG
ATCTTCCCGATGAAATGTCCGGTAGAATCTCCGGCTCCGGCAATTGTCACTGCAAAAAGAGGAAATATCG
TGCAAAGAAAGTGATTAGAGTGCCGGCTGTAAGTTCAAAAATCGCCGATATTCCTGCAGACGAGTACTCG
TGGAGAAAATACGGTCAAAAACCGATCAAGAGCTCACCATACCCACGGGGATATTATAGATGTAGCAGCG
TAAGAGGATGTCCGGCAAGAAAGCATGTGGAGAGGGCAACCGATGATCCAAAAATGGTTATTGTAACTTA
CGAGGGAGAGCATCGTCATGTAATTGAAGGGACGATTGCCAGCGCCGGAGCTGGAAGTTCCGGCGAGAGA
ATGATGGTGTTCGACTCACAGGAACAGAGAAAAGTACCCGGGGACCCAGCTTTCTTGTACAAAGTGGTTG
ATAACAGCGGGTTAATTAACATCTTTTACCCATACGATGTTCCTGACTATGCGGGCTATCCCTATGACGT
CCCGGACTATGCAGGATCCTATCCATATGACGTTCCAGATTACGCTGCTCAGTGCAGCGCTTAGAGCTCG
AATTTCCCCGATCGTTCAAACATTTGGCAATAAAGTTTCTTAAGATTGAATCCTGTTGCCGGTCTTGCGA
TGATTATCATATAATTTCTGTTGAATTACGTTAAGCATGTAATAATTAACATGTAATGCATGACGTTATT
TATGAGATGGGTTTTTATGATTAGAGTCCCGCAATTATACATTTAATACGCGATAGAAAACAAAATATAG
CGCGCAAACTAGGATAAATTATCGCGCGCGGTGTCATCTATGTTACTAGATCGGGAATTAGCTTCATCAA
CGCAAGACATGCGCACGACCGTCTGACAGGAGAGGAATTTCCGACGAGCACAGAAAGGACTTGCTCTTGG
ACGTAGGCCTATTTCTCAGGCACATGTATCAAGTGTTCGGACGTGGGTTTTCGATGGTGTATCAGCCGCC
GCCAACTGGGAGATGAGGAGGCTTTCTTGGGGGGCAGTCAGCAGTTCATTTCACAAGACAGAGGAACTTG
TAAGGAGATGCACTGATTTATCTTGGCGCAAACCAGCAGGACGAATTAGTGGGAATAGCCCGCGAATATC
TAAGTTATGCCTGTCGGCATGAGCAGAAACTTCCAATTCGAAACAGTTTGGAGAGGTTGTTTTTGGGCAT
ACCTTTTGTTAGTCAGCCTCTCGATTGCTCATCGTCATTACACAGTACCGAAGTTTGATCGATCTAGTAA
CATAGATGACACCGCGCGCGATAATTTATCCTAGTTTGCGCGCTATATTTTGTTTTCTATCGCGTATTAA
ATGTATAATTGCGGGACTCTAATCATAAAAACCCATCTCATAAATAACGTCATGCATTACATGTTAATTA
TTACATGCTTAACGTAATTCAACAGAAATTATATGATAATCATCGCAAGACCGGCAACAGGATTCAATCT
TAAGAAACTTTATTGCCAAATGTTTGAACGATCTGCTTCGACGCACTCCTTCTTTACTCCACCATCTCGT
CCTTATTGAAAACGTGGGTAGCACCAAAACGAATCAAGTCGCTGGAACTGAAGTTACCAATCACGCTGGA
TGATTTGCCAGTTGGATTAATCTTGCCTTTCCCCGCATGAATAATATTGATGAATGCATGCGTGAGGGGT
ATTTCGATTTTGGCAATAGCTGCAATTGCCGCGACATCCTCCAACGAGCATAATTCTTCAGAAAAATAGC
GATGTTCCATGTTGTCAGGGCATGCATGATGCACGTTATGAGGTGACGGTGCTAGGCAGTATTCCCTCAA
AGTTTCATAGTCAGTATCATATTCATCATTGCATTCCTGCAAGAGAGAATTGAGACGCAATCCACACGCT
GCGGCAACCTTCCGGCGTTCGTGGTCTATTTGCTCTTGGACGTTGCAAACGTAAGTGTTGGATCCCGGTC
GGCATCTACTCTATTCCTTTGCCCTCGGACGAGTGCTGGGGCGTCGGTTTCCACTATCGGCGAGTACTTC
TACACAGCCATCGGTCCAGACGGCCGCGCTTCTGCGGGCGATTTGTGTACGCCCGACAGTCCCGGCTCCG
GATCGGACGATTGCGTCGCATCGACCCTGCGCCCAAGCTGCATCATCGAAATTGCCGTCAACCAAGCTCT
GATAGAGTTGGTCAAGACCAATGCGGAGCATATACGCCCGGAGCCGCGGCGATCCTGCAAGCTCCGGATG
CCTCCGCTCGAAGTAGCGCGTCTGCTGCTCCATACAAGCCAACCACGGCCTCCAGAAGAAGATGTTGGCG
ACCTCGTATTGGGAATCCCCGAACATCGCCTCGCTCCAGTCAATGACCGCTGTTATGCGGCCATTGTCCG
TCAGGACATTGTTGGAGCCGAAATCCGCGTGCACGAGGTGCCGGACTTCGGGGCAGTCCTCGGCCCAAAG
CATCAGCTCATCGAGAGCCTGCGCGACGGACGCACTGACGGTGTCGTCCATCACAGTTTGCCAGTGATAC
ACATGGGGATCAGCAATCGCGCATATGAAATCACGCCATGTAGTGTATTGACCGATTCCTTGCGGTCCGA
ATGGGCCGAACCCGCTCGTCTGGCTAAGATCGGCCGCAGCGATCGCATCCATGGCCTCCGCGACCGGCTG
CAGAACAGCGGGCAGTTCGGTTTCAGGCAGGTCTTGCAACGTGACACCCTGTGCACGGCGGGAGATGCAA
TAGGTCAGGCTCTCGCTGAATTCCCCAATGTCAAGCACTTCCGGAATCGGGAGCGCGGCCGATGCAAAGT
GCCGATAAACATAACGATCTTTGTAGAAACCATCGGCGCAGCTATTTACCCGCAGGACATATCCACGCCC
TCCTACATCGAAGCTGAAAGCACGAGATTCTTCGCCCTCCGAGAGCTGCATCAGGTCGGAGACGCTGTCG
AACTTTTCGATCAGAAACTTCTCGACAGACGTCGCGGTGAGTTCAGGCTTTTTCATATCGGGGTCGTCCT
CTCCAAATGAAATGAACTTCCTTATATAGAGGAAGGGTCTTGCGAAGGATAGTGGGATTGTGCGTCATCC
CTTACGTCAGTGGAGATATCACATCAATCCACTTGCTTTGAAGACGTGGTTGGAACGTCTTCTTTTTCCA
CGATGCTCCTCGTGGGTGGGGGTCCATCTTTGGGACCACTGTCGGCAGAGGCATCTTGAACGATAGCCTT
TCCTTTATCGCAATGATGGCATTTGTAGGTGCCACCTTCCTTTTCTACTGTCCTTTTGATGAAGTGACAG
ATAGCTGGGCAATGGAATCCGAGGAGGTTTCCCGATATTACCCTTTGTTGAAAAGTCTCAATAGCCCTTT
GGTCTTCTGAGACTGTATCTTTGATATTCTTGGAGTAGACGAGAGTGTCGTGCTCCACCATGTTGACGGA
TCTCTAGGACGCGTCGACGCGTCGACGCGTCGACGCGTCGACGCGTCCTAGAAGCTAATTCACTGGCCGT
CGTTTTACAACGTCGTGACTGGGAAAACCCTGGCGTTACCCAACTTAATCGCCTTGCAGCACATCCCCCT
TTCGCCAGCTGGCGTAATAGCGAAGAGGCCCGCACCGATCGCCCTTCCCAACAGTTGCGCAGCCTGAATG
[44 nt withheld, positions 8821-8864]
C
[141 nt withheld, positions 8866-9006]
CCTTTGACGTTGGAGTCCACGTTCTTT
[37 nt withheld, positions 9034-9070]
ACCCTATCTCGGGCTATTCTTTTGATTTATAAGGGATTTTGCCGATTTCGGAACCACCATCAAACAGGAT
TTTCGCCTGCTGGGGCAAACCAGCGTGGACCGCTTGCTGCAACTCTCTCAGGGCCAGGCGGTGAAGGGCA
ATCAGCTGTTGCCCGTCTCACTGGTGAAAAGAAAAACCACCCCAGTACATTAAAAACGTCCGCAATGTGT
TATTAAGTTGTCTAAGCGTCAATTTGTTTACACCACAATATATCCTGCCACCAGCCAGCCAACAGCTCCC
CGACCGGCAGCTCGGCACAAAATCACCACTCGATACAGGCAGCCCATCAGTCCGGGACGGCGTCAGCGGG
AGAGCCGTTGTAAGGCGGCAGACTTTGCTCATGTTACCGATGCTATTCGGAAGAACGGCAACTAAGCTGC
CGGGTTTGAAACACGGATGATCTCGCGGAGGGTAGCATGTTGATTGTAACGATGACAGAGCGTTGCTGCC
TGTGATCAAATATCATCTCCCTCGCAGAGATCCGAATTATCAGCCTTCTTATTCATTTCTCGCTTAACCG
TGACAGGCTGTCGATCTTGAGAACTATGCCGACATAATAGGAAATCGCTGGATAAAGCCGCTGAGGAAGC
TGAGTGGCGCTATTTCTTTAGAAGTGAACGTTGACGATATCAACTCCCCTATCCATTGCTCACCGAATGG
TACAGGTCGGGGACCCGAAGTTCCGACTGTCGGCCTGATGCATCCCCGGCTGATCGACCCCAGATCTGGG
GCTGAGAAAGCCCAGTAAGGAAACAACTGTAGGTTCGAGTCGCGAGATCCCCCGGAACCAAAGGAAGTAG
GTTAAACCCGCTCCGATCAGGCCGAGCCACGCCAGGCCGAGAACATTGGTTCCTGTAGGCATCGGGATTG
GCGGATCAAACACTAAAGCTACTGGAACGAGCAGAAGTCCTCCGGCCGCCAGTTGCCAGGCGGTAAAGGT
GAGCAGAGGCACGGGAGGTTGCCACTTGCGGGTCAGCACGGTTCCGAACGCCATGGAAACCGCCCCCGCC
AGGCCCGCTGCGACGCCGACAGGATCTAGCGCTGCGTTTGGTGTCAACACCAACAGCGCCACGCCCGCAG
TTCCGCAAATAGCCCCCAGGACCGCCATCAATCGTATCGGGCTACCTAGCAGAGCGGCAGAGATGAACAC
GACCATCAGCGGCTGCACAGCGCCTACCGTCGCCGCGACCCCGCCCGGCAGGCGGTAGACCGAAATAAAC
AACAAGCTCCAGAATAGCGAAATATTAAGTGCGCCGAGGATGAAGATGCGCATCCACCAGATTCCCGTTG
GAATCTGTCGGACGATCATCACGAGCAATAAACCCGCCGGCAACGCCCGCAGCAGCATACCGGCGACCCC
TCGGCCTCGCTGTTCGGGCTCCACGAAAACGCCGGACAGATGCGCCTTGTGAGCGTCCTTGGGGCCGTCC
TCCTGTTTGAAGACCGACAGCCCAATGATCTCGCCGTCGATGTAGGCGCCGAATGCCACGGCATCTCGCA
ACCGTTCAGCGAACGCCTCCATGGGCTTTTTCTCCTCGTGCTCGTAAACGGACCCGAACATCTCTGGAGC
TTTCTTCAGGGCCGACAATCGGATCTCGCGGAAATCCTGCACGTCGGCCGCTCCAAGCCGTCGAATCTGA
GCCTTAATCACAATTGTCAATTTTAATCCTCTGTTTATCGGCAGTTCGTAGAGCGCGCCGTGCGTCCCGA
GCGATACTGAGCGAAGCAAGTGCGTCGAGCAGTGCCCGCTTGTTCCTGAAATGCCAGTAAAGCGCTGGCT
GCTGAACCCCCAGCCGGAACTGACCCCACAAGGCCCTAGCGTTTGCAATGCACCAGGTCATCATTGACCC
AGGCGTGTTCCACCAGGCCGCTGCCTCGCAACTCTTCGCAGGCTTCGCCGACCTGCTCGCGCCACTTCTT
CACGCGGGTGGAATCCGATCCGCACATGAGGCGGAAGGTTTCCAGCTTGAGCGGGTACGGCTCCCGGTGC
GAGCTGAAATAGTCGAACATCCGTCGGGCCGTCGGCGACAGCTTGCGGTACTTCTCCCATATGAATTTCG
TGTAGTGGTCGCCAGCAAACAGCACGACGATTTCCTCGTCGATCAGGACCTGGCAACGGGACGTTTTCTT
GCCACGGTCCAGGACGCGGAAGCGGTGCAGCAGCGACACCGATTCCAGGTGCCCAACGCGGTCGGACGTG
AAGCCCATCGCCGTCGCCTGTAGGCGCGACAGGCATTCCTCGGCCTTCGTGTAATACCGGCCATTGATCG
ACCAGCCCAGGTCCTGGCAAAGCTCGTAGAACGTGAAGGTGATCGGCTCGCCGATAGGGGTGCGCTTCGC
GTACTCCAACACCTGCTGCCACACCAGTTCGTCATCGTCGGCCCGCAGCTCGACGCCGGTGTAGGTGATC
TTCACGTCCTTGTTGACGTGGAAAATGACCTTGTTTTGCAGCGCCTCGCGCGGGATTTTCTTGTTGCGCG
TGGTGAACAGGGCAGAGCGGGCCGTGTCGTTTGGCATCGCTCGCATCGTGTCCGGCCACGGCGCAATATC
GAACAAGGAAAGCTGCATTTCCTTGATCTGCTGCTTCGTGTGTTTCAGCAACGCGGCCTGCTTGGCCTCG
CTGACCTGTTTTGCCAGGTCCTCGCCGGCGGTTTTTCGCTTCTTGGTCGTCATAGTTCCTCGCGTGTCGA
TGGTCATCGACTTCGCCAAACCTGCCGCCTCCTGTTCGAGACGACGCGAACGCTCCACGGCGGCCGATGG
CGCGGGCAGGGCAGGGGGAGCCAGTTGCACGCTGTCGCGCTCGATCTTGGCCGTAGCTTGCTGGACCATC
GAGCCGACGGACTGGAAGGTTTCGCGGGGCGCACGCATGACGGTGCGGCTTGCGATGGTTTCGGCATCCT
CGGCGGAAAACCCCGCGTCGATCAGTTCTTGCCTGTATGCCTTCCGGTCAAACGTCCGATTCATTCACCC
TCCTTGCGGGATTGCCCCGACTCACGCCGGGGCAATGTGCCCTTATTCCTGATTTGACCCGCCTGGTGCC
TTGGTGTCCAGATAATCCACCTTATCGGCAATGAAGTCGGTCCCGTAGACCGTCTGGCCGTCCTTCTCGT
ACTTGGTATTCCGAATCTTGCCCTGCACGAATACCAGCGACCCCTTGCCCAAATACTTGCCGTGGGCCTC
GGCCTGAGAGCCAAAACACTTGATGCGGAAGAAGTCGGTGCGCTCCTGCTTGTCGCCGGCATCGTTGCGC
CACATCTAGGTACTAAAACAATTCATCCAGTAAAATATAATATTTTATTTTCTCCCAATCAGGCTTGATC
CCCAGTAAGTCAAAAAATAGCTCGACATACTGTTCTTCCCCGATATCCTCCCTGATCGACCGGACGCAGA
AGGCAATGTCATACCACTTGTCCGCCCTGCCGCTTCTCCCAAGATCAATAAAGCCACTTACTTTGCCATC
TTTCACAAAGATGTTGCTGTCTCCCAGGTCGCCGTGGGAAAAGACAAGTTCCTCTTCGGGCTTTTCCGTC
TTTAAAAAATCATACAGCTCGCGCGGATCTTTAAATGGAGTGTCTTCTTCCCAGTTTTCGCAATCCACAT
CGGCCAGATCGTTATTCAGTAAGTAATCCAATTCGGCTAAGCGGCTGTCTAAGCTATTCGTATAGGGACA
ATCCGATATGTCGATGGAGTGAAAGAGCCTGATGCACTCCGCATACAGCTCGATAATCTTTTCAGGGCTT
TGTTCATCTTCATACTCTTCCGAGCAAAGGACGCCATCGGCCTCACTCATGAGCAGATTGCTCCAGCCAT
CATGCCGTTCAAAGTGCAGGACCTTTGGAACAGGCAGCTTTCCTTCCAGCCATAGCATCATGTCCTTTTC
CCGTTCCACATCATAGGTGGTCCCTTTATACCGGCTGTCCGTCATTTTTAAATATAGGTTTTCATTTTCT
CCCACCAGCTTATATACCTTAGCAGGAGACATTCCTTCCGTATCTTTTACGCAGCGGTATTTTTCGATCA
GTTTTTTCAATTCCGGTGATATTCTCATTTTAGCCATTTATTATTTCCTTCCTCTTTTCTACAGTATTTA
AAGATACCCCAAGAAGCTAATTATAACAAGACGAACTCCAATTCACTGTTCCTTGCATTCTAAAACCTTA
AATACCAGAAAACAGCTTTTTCAAAGTTGTTTTCAAAGTTGGCGTATAACATAGTATCGACGGAGCCGAT
TTTGAAACCACAATTATGGGTGATGCTGCCAACTTACTGATTTAGTGTATGATGGTGTTTTTGAGGTGCT
CCAGTGGCTTCTGTTTCTATCAGCTGTCCCTCCTGTTCAGCTACTGACGGGGTGGTGCGTAACGGCAAAA
GCACCGCCGGACATCAGCGCTATCTCTGCTCTCACTGCCGTAAAACATGGCAACTGCAGTTCACTTACAC
CGCTTCTCAACCCGGTACGCACCAGAAAATCATTGATATGGCCATGAATGGCGTTGGATGCCGGGCAACA
GCCCGCATTATGGGCGTTGGCCTCAACACGATTTTACGTCACTTAAAAAACTCAGGCCGCAGTCGGTAAC
CTCGCGCATACAGCCGGGCAGTGACGTCATCGTCTGCGCGGAAATGGACGAACAGTGGGGCTATGTCGGG
GCTAAATCGCGCCAGCGCTGGCTGTTTTACGCGTATGACAGTCTCCGGAAGACGGTTGTTGCGCACGTAT
TCGGTGAACGCACTATGGCGACGCTGGGGCGTCTTATGAGCCTGCTGTCACCCTTTGACGTGGTGATATG
GATGACGGATGGCTGGCCGCTGTATGAATCCCGCCTGAAGGGAAAGCTGCACGTAATCAGCAAGCGATAT
ACGCAGCGAATTGAGCGGCATAACCTGAATCTGAGGCAGCACCTGGCACGGCTGGGACGGAAGTCGCTGT
CGTTCTCAAAATCGGTGGAGCTGCATGACAAAGTCATCGGGCATTATCTGAACATAAAACACTATCAATA
AGTTGGAGTCATTACCCAATTATGATAGAATTTACAAGCTATAAGGTTATTGTCCTGGGTTTCAAGCATT
AGTCCATGCAAGTTTTTATGCTTTGCCCATTCTATAGATATATTGATAAGCGCGCTGCCTATGCCTTGCC
CCCTGAAATCCTTACATACGGCGATATCTTCTATATAAAAGATATATTATCTTATCAGTATTGTCAATAT
ATTCAAGGCAATCTGCCTCCTCATCCTCTTCATCCTCTTCGTCTTGGTAGCTTTTTAAATATGGCGCTTC
ATAGAGTAATTCTGTAAAGGTCCAATTCTCGTTTTCATACCTCGGTATAATCTTACCTATCACCTCAAAT
GGTTCGCTGGGTTTATCGCACCCCCGAACACGAGCACGGCACCCGCGACCACTATGCCAAGAATGCCCAA
GGTAAAAATTGCCGGCCCCGCCATGAAGTCCGTGAATGCCCCGACGGCCGAAGTGAAGGGCAGGCCGCCA
CCCAGGCCGCCGCCCTCACTGCCCGGCACCTGGTCGCTGAATGTCGATGCCAGCACCTGCGGCACGTCAA
TGCTTCCGGGCGTCGCGCTCGGGCTGATCGCCCATCCCGTTACTGCCCCGATCCCGGCAATGGCAAGGAC
TGCCAGCGCTGCCATTTTTGGGGTGAGGCCGTTCGCGGCCGAGGGGCGCAGCCCCTGGGGGGATGGGAGG
CCCGCGTTAGCGGGCCGGGAGGGTTCGAGAAGGGGGGGCACCCCCCTTCGGCGTGCGCGGTCACGCGCAC
AGGGCGCAGCCCTGGTTAAAAACAAGGTTTATAAATATTGGTTTAAAAGCAGGTTAAAAGACAGGTTAGC
GGTGGCCGAAAAACGGGCGGAAACCCTTGCAAATGCTGGATTTTCTGCCTGTGGACAGCCCCTCAAATGT
CAATAGGTGCGCCCCTCATCTGTCAGCACTCTGCCCCTCAAGTGTCAAGGATCGCGCCCCTCATCTGTCA
GTAGTCGCGCCCCTCAAGTGTCAATACCGCAGGGCACTTATCCCCAGGCTTGTCCACATCATCTGTGGGA
AACTCGCGTAAAATCAGGCGTTTTCGCCGATTTGCGAGGCTGGCCAGCTCCACGTCGCCGGCCGAAATCG
AGCCTGCCCCTCATCTGTCAACGCCGCGCCGGGTGAGTCGGCCCCTCAAGTGTCAACGTCCGCCCCTCAT
CTGTCAGTGAGGGCCAAGTTTTCCGCGAGGTATCCACAACGCCGGCGGCCGCGGTGTCTCGCACACGGCT
TCGACGGCGTTTCTGGCGCGTTTGCAGGGCCATAGACGGCCGCCAGCCCAGCGGCGAGGGCAACCAGCCC
GGTGAGCGTCGGAAAGGCGC
Features (pLannotate 1.2.2; 36 found; start..end, strand, type, name):
      3..89      -  CDS            traI (fragment): TRAI6_ECOLX - Experimental evidence at protein level: Swiss-Prot protein existence level 1. The initiation process of transfer DNA synthesis requires the interaction of at least three plasmid-specific components (TraH, I, and J) at the transfer origin resulting in the assembly of a specialised nucleoprotein complex - the relaxosome. Site- and strand-specific cleavage at the transfer origin is dependent on TraI and TraJ. From Escherichia coli.
    127..498     -  CDS            traJ: oriT-recognizing protein; traJ
    531..640     -  oriT           oriT: incP origin of transfer
    772..962     +  rep_origin     ori (fragment): high-copy-number ColE1/pMB1/pBR322/pUC origin of replication
   1321..1971    -  CDS            TetR: tetracycline resistance regulatory protein; tetR
   2077..2326    +  CDS            TcR (fragment): tetracycline efflux protein; tetA; confers resistance to tetracycline
   2436..2460    -  misc_feature   RB T-DNA repeat: right border repeat from nopaline C58 T-DNA
   2490..2508    +  misc_feature   MCS (fragment): pUC18/19 multiple cloning site
   2559..2904    +  promoter       CaMV 35S promoter: strong constitutive promoter from cauliflower mosaic virus
   2856..2902    +  promoter       minimal CaMV 35S promoter: minimal 35S promoter from cauliflower mosaic virus
   2914..2932    -  misc_feature   MCS (fragment): pUC18/19 multiple cloning site
   2943..3458    +  CDS            P19_TBSVC: Experimental evidence at protein level: Swiss-Prot protein existence level 1. Acts as a suppressor of RNA-mediated gene silencing, also known as post-transcriptional gene silencing (PTGS), a mechanism of plant viral defense that limits the accumulation of viral RNAs. Binds to short interfering RNAs (siRNAs) with high affinity. Acts as a molecular caliper to specifically select siRNAs based on the length of the duplex region of the RNA (By similarity). From Tomato bushy stunt virus (strain Cherry) (TBSV).
   3531..3707    +  polyA_signal   CaMV poly(A) signal: cauliflower mosaic virus polyadenylation signal
   4210..4551    +  promoter       CaMV 35S promoter: strong constitutive promoter from cauliflower mosaic virus
   4577..4601    +  protein_bind   attB1: mutant version of attB; recombination site for the Gateway® BP reaction BP Clonase™
   4613..5479    +  CDS            WRKY17 (fragment): WRK17_ARATH - Experimental evidence at protein level: Swiss-Prot protein existence level 1. Transcription factor. Interacts specifically with the W box (5'-(T)TGAC[CT]-3'), a frequently occurring elicitor-responsive cis- acting element (By similarity). From Arabidopsis thaliana (Mouse-ear cress).
   5574..5598    -  protein_bind   attB2: mutant version of attB; recombination site for the Gateway® BP reaction BP Clonase™
   5627..5716    +  CDS            3xHA: three tandem HA epitope tags
   5750..6002    +  terminator     NOS terminator: nopaline synthase terminator and poly(A) signal
   6431..6683    -  terminator     NOS terminator: nopaline synthase terminator and poly(A) signal
   6707..7135    -  CDS            nos (fragment): DHNO_AGRT7 - Protein inferred from homology: Swiss-Prot protein existence level 3. From Agrobacterium tumefaciens (strain T37).
   7151..8176    -  CDS            HygR: aminoglycoside phosphotransferase from E. coli; aph(4)-Ia; confers resistance to hygromycin
   8186..8530    -  promoter       CaMV 35S promoter: strong constitutive promoter from cauliflower mosaic virus
   8187..8233    -  promoter       minimal CaMV 35S promoter: minimal 35S promoter from cauliflower mosaic virus
   8668..8823    +  CDS            lacZα (fragment) (sequence partly withheld): LacZα fragment of β-galactosidase; lacZ fragment
   8821..9121    +  rep_origin     M13 ori (fragment) (sequence partly withheld): M13 bacteriophage origin of replication; arrow indicates direction of (+) strand synthesis
   9122..9252    +  CDS            lacI (fragment): lac repressor; lacI; The lac repressor binds to the lac operator to inhibit transcription in E. coli. This inhibition can be relieved by adding lactose or isopropyl-β-D-thiogalactopyranoside (IPTG).
   9306..9330    -  misc_feature   LB T-DNA repeat: left border repeat from nopaline C58 T-DNA
  10787..10906   -  CDS            tetR (fragment): TETR1_ECOLX - Experimental evidence at protein level: Swiss-Prot protein existence level 1. TetR is the repressor of the tetracycline resistance element; its N-terminal region forms a helix-turn-helix structure and binds DNA. Binding of tetracycline to TetR reduces the repressor affinity for the tetracycline resistance gene (tetA) promoter operator sites. From Escherichia coli.
  10926..12074   -  CDS            trfA: trans-acting replication protein that binds to and activates oriV
  12373..13167   -  CDS            KanR: aminoglycoside phosphotransferase; aphA-3; confers resistance to kanamycin
  13359..14126   +  mobile_element IS1: prokaryotic transposable element IS1
  14135..14284   -  CDS            satA (fragment): STA_BACSU - Also known as yyaR. Experimental evidence at protein level: Swiss-Prot protein existence level 1. Involved in resistance to streptothricin, a broad-spectrum antibiotic produced by streptomycetes. Detoxifies streptothricin via acetylation of the beta amino group of the first beta-lysyl moiety of streptothricin. From Bacillus subtilis (strain 168).
  14283..14477   -  CDS            satA (fragment): STA_BACSU - Also known as yyaR. Experimental evidence at protein level: Swiss-Prot protein existence level 1. Involved in resistance to streptothricin, a broad-spectrum antibiotic produced by streptomycetes. Detoxifies streptothricin via acetylation of the beta amino group of the first beta-lysyl moiety of streptothricin. From Bacillus subtilis (strain 168).
  14480..14755   -  CDS            klaC (fragment): KLAC_ECOLX - Also known as telB. Protein predicted: Swiss-Prot protein existence level 4. Belongs to the kla operon, which is associated with cryptic tellurite resistance, and IncW plasmid fertility inhibition. From Escherichia coli.
  14819..15450   -  rep_origin     oriV: incP origin of replication
