[The description below was written by a language model from this plasmid's Addgene catalogue record and pLannotate feature annotations shown in this document.]
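Description:
pGWB14-LYX172 is a plant expression binary vector built on the pGWB14 backbone for Agrobacterium-mediated transient or stable expression of a Nicotiana benthamiana transcription factor (gene model Niben101Scf00905g04003.1). It is a low-copy, broad-host-range plasmid of about 15.5 kb. The annotated sequence shows the IncP-type oriV with its trans-acting replication gene trfA, which together allow maintenance in both E. coli and Agrobacterium, along with oriT and traJ for mobilisation. Bacterial selection is by kanamycin (aphA-3). The backbone also carries remnants typical of this vector lineage, including an IS1 element and fragments of tetracycline-resistance, ColE1 origin, lacZα and M13 origin sequences.

Three expression cassettes lie between the nopaline-type right and left T-DNA border repeats. The main one uses a CaMV 35S promoter to drive the transcription factor coding sequence, which is flanked by attB1 and attB2 Gateway sites, fused at its C terminus to a 3xHA epitope tag and terminated by the NOS terminator. The catalogue lists Gibson assembly as the cloning method. The automated annotation matches the insert to Arabidopsis WRKY17, suggesting it is a WRKY-family factor, although the catalogue entry does not name the family. A second 35S promoter drives the tomato bushy stunt virus P19 silencing suppressor with a CaMV poly(A) signal. This cassette is not mentioned in the catalogue fields, but it would be expected to boost expression in agroinfiltrated leaves by limiting post-transcriptional gene silencing. A third, oppositely oriented 35S–HygR–NOS terminator cassette provides hygromycin selection of stably transformed plants. The HA tag allows the expressed factor to be detected or immunoprecipitated.
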