Addgene plasmid #126390: pGWB14-LYX172
Purpose: With a Nicotiana benthamiana transcription factor in PGWB14 backbone, for Agrobacterium mediated transient or stable expression corresponding transcription factor fused with a C-terminal HA tag.
Depositing lab: Silin Zhong. Depositing organization: Chinese University of Hong Kong.
Backbone
  Vector backbone: pGWB14
  Vector type: Plant Expression
  Selectable markers: Hygromycin
Growth in bacteria
  Bacterial resistance: Kanamycin, 50 μg/mL
  Growth temperature: 37°C
  Growth strain: DH5alpha
  Copy number: Low Copy
Gene/Insert
  Gene/Insert name: Niben101Scf00905g04003.1
  Species: Nicotiana benthamiana
  Promoter: CaMV 35S
  Tag / fusion protein: HA (C terminal on insert)
  Cloning method: Gibson Cloning
Terms and licenses: Academic/Nonprofit Terms; Industry Terms: Not Available to Industry
How to cite: pGWB14-LYX172 was a gift from Silin Zhong (Addgene plasmid # 126390 ; http://n2t.net/addgene:126390 ; RRID:Addgene_126390)
